>Addgene plasmid #123288 | A102-BoCCS-GRM | depositor full sequence | sequence record 235345 | A102-BoCCS-GRM sequence 6807 bps
CTCGAGAAATCATAAAAAATTTATTTGCTTTGTGAGCGGATAACAATTATAATAGATTCAATTGTGAGCG
GATAACAATTTCACACAGAATTCATTAAAGAGGAGAAATTAACCATGACCGGGAAAACTGAAGAAGGTAA
ACTGGTAATCTGGATTAACGGCGATAAAGGCTATAACGGTCTCGCTGAAGTCGGTAAGAAATTCGAGAAA
GATACCGGAATTAAAGTCACCGTTGAGCATCCGGATAAACTGGAAGAGAAATTCCCACAGGTTGCGGCAA
CTGGCGATGGCCCTGACATTATCTTCTGGGCACACGACCGCTTTGGTGGCTACGCTCAATCTGGCCTGTT
GGCTGAAATCACCCCGGACAAAGCGTTCCAGGACAAGCTGTATCCGTTTACCTGGGATGCCGTACGTTAC
AACGGCAAGCTGATTGCTTACCCGATCGCTGTTGAAGCGTTATCGCTGATTTATAACAAAGATCTGCTGC
CGAACCCGCCAAAAACCTGGGAAGAGATCCCGGCGCTGGATAAAGAACTGAAAGCGAAAGGTAAGAGCGC
GCTGATGTTCAACCTGCAAGAACCGTACTTCACCTGGCCGCTGATTGCTGCTGACGGGGGTTATGCGTTC
AAGTATGAAAACGGCAAGTACGACATTAAAGACGTGGGCGTGGATAACGCTGGCGCGAAAGCGGGTCTGA
CCTTCCTGGTTGACCTGATTAAAAACAAACACATGAATGCAGACACTGATTACTCCATCGCAGAAGCTGC
CTTTAATAAAGGCGAAACAGCGATGACCATCAACGGCCCGTGGGCATGGTCCAACATCGACACCAGCAAA
GTGAATTATGGTGTAACGGTACTGCCGACCTTCAAGGGTCAACCATCCAAACCGTTCGTTGGCGTGCTGA
GCGCAGGTATTAACGCCGCCAGTCCGAACAAAGAGCTGGCAAAAGAGTTCCTCGAAAACTATCTGCTGAC
TGATGAAGGTCTGGAAGCGGTTAATAAAGACAAACCGCTGGGTGCCGTAGCGCTGAAGTCTTACGAGGAA
GAGTTGGCGAAAGATCCACGTATTGCCGCCACGATGGAAAACGCCCAGAAAGGTGAAATCATGCCGAACA
TCCCGCAGATGTCCGCTTTCTGGTATGCCGTGCGTACTGCGGTGATCAACGCCGCCAGCGGTCGTCAGAC
TGTCGATGAAGCCCTGAAAGACGCGCAGACTAATTCGAGCTCGGGTGAAAACCTCTACTTCCAAGGGTCC
ATGGGTACCCGGGGGGAAGGCGGCGGCGGCTCGGGCGGCGGCGGCTCGGAGTTATACCCATCAGAATTAG
TCTTGAACGGTCAAGATTCTTCGGACTCACCGTTGGACACCGATTCAGACGCTTCCAGGTCGACTTCCAA
AGAAAATAGTGTTGACGATTTTTTCTCTAATTGGCAAAAACCAAGCTCCAATTCCAGTTCTAAACTCAAT
GTAAATACAGGCTCTCTCGCCCCAAAAAACAACACCACAGGCAGCACACCCAAGACCACTGTCACTAAAA
CGAGAAGTTCCATCTTAACGGCTAGCAGAAAGAAACCGGTATTAAACTCGCAAGATAAAAAGAAACATTC
AATTTTGTCTTCGTCAAGAAAGCCCACTAGACTAACCGCAAAGAAAGTCGACAAATCACAGGCAGAAGAC
TTGTTTGATCAATTTAAAAAAGAGGCTCAACAAGAAAAGGAGGACGAGTTCACTAATTCGTCTTCTAGCA
CCAAAATTAGACAAAATGATTACGATTCCCAATTTATGAATAACAGTAAAGGCAACAATAATAACAGTAT
AGATGATATTAATACCCAGCCTGATGAATTCAATGATTTTTTAAATGACACTTCAAACAGCTTCGACACA
ACTAGAAAAGAACAGCAAGATACTTTAACACCCAAGTTTGCCAAATTGGGATTTGGTATGACCATGAATG
ACGCCAATGATTTGGCAAAGCAACAAAAAGAATCTCAGAAAATAGCTCAGGGACCAAGATATACGGGCAG
AATCGCGGAAAGGTACGGCACACAAAAAGCTATATCATCTGATCAATTATTTGGTCGTGGCTCATTTGAT
GAAGCAGCAAACAGGGAAGCGCATGACAAGTTGAAAACATTTGACAATGCTACATCAATTTCCTCTTCTT
CATACTTTGGAGAAGATAAAGAAGTGGATGAACGCGGATCCCATCATCATCATCACCACCACCATCACCA
CTAAGCTTAATTAGCTGAGCTTGGACTCCTGTTGATAGATCCAGTAATGACCTCAGAACTCCATCTGGAT
TTGTTCAGAACGCTCGGTTGCCGCCGGGCGTTTTTTATTGGTGAGAATCCAAGCTAGCTTGGCGAGATTT
TCAGGAGCTAAGGAAGCTAAAATGGAGAAAAAAATCACTGGATATACCACCGTTGATATATCCCAATGGC
ATCGTAAAGAACATTTTGAGGCATTTCAGTCAGTTGCTCAATGTACCTATAACCAGACCGTTCAGCTGGA
TATTACGGCCTTTTTAAAGACCGTAAAGAAAAATAAGCACAAGTTTTATCCGGCCTTTATTCACATTCTT
GCCCGCCTGATGAATGCTCATCCGGAATTTCGTATGGCAATGAAAGACGGTGAGCTGGTGATATGGGATA
GTGTTCACCCTTGTTACACCGTTTTCCATGAGCAAACTGAAACGTTTTCATCGCTCTGGAGTGAATACCA
CGACGATTTCCGGCAGTTTCTACACATATATTCGCAAGATGTGGCGTGTTACGGTGAAAACCTGGCCTAT
TTCCCTAAAGGGTTTATTGAGAATATGTTTTTCGTCTCAGCCAATCCCTGGGTGAGTTTCACCAGTTTTG
ATTTAAACGTGGCCAATATGGACAACTTCTTCGCCCCCGTTTTCATCATGAGCAAATATTATACGCAAGG
CGACAAGGTGCTGATGCCGCTGGCGATTCAGGTTCATCATGCCGTTTGTGATGGCTTCCATGTCGGCAGA
ATGCTTAATGAATTACAACAGTACTGCGATGAGTGGCAGGGCGGGGCGTAATTTTTTTAAGGCAGTTATT
GGTGCCCTTAAACGCCTGGGGTAATGACTCTCTAGCTTGAGGCATCAAATAAAACGAAAGGCTCAGTCGA
AAGACTGGGCCTTTCGTTTTATCTGTTGTTTGTCGGTGAACGCTCTCCTGAGTAGGACAAATCCGCCCTC
TAGATTACGTGCAGTCGATGATAAGCTGTCAAACATGAGAATTGTGCCTAATGAGTGAGCTAACTTACAT
TAATTGCGTTGCGCTCACTGCCCGCTTTCCAGTCGGGAAACCTGTCGTGCCAGCTGCATTAATGAATCGG
CCAACGCGCGGGGAGAGGCGGTTTGCGTATTGGGCGCCAGGGTGGTTTTTCTTTTCACCAGTGAGACGGG
CAACAGCTGATTGCCCTTCACCGCCTGGCCCTGAGAGAGTTGCAGCAAGCGGTCCACGCTGGTTTGCCCC
AGCAGGCGAAAATCCTGTTTGATGGTGGTTAACGGCGGGATATAACATGAGCTGTCTTCGGTATCGTCGT
ATCCCACTACCGAGATATCCGCACCAACGCGCAGCCCGGACTCGGTAATGGCGCGCATTGCGCCCAGCGC
CATCTGATCGTTGGCAACCAGCATCGCAGTGGGAACGATGCCCTCATTCAGCATTTGCATGGTTTGTTGA
AAACCGGACATGGCACTCCAGTCGCCTTCCCGTTCCGCTATCGGCTGAATTTGATTGCGAGTGAGATATT
TATGCCAGCCAGCCAGACGCAGACGCGCCGAGACAGAACTTAATGGGCCCGCTAACAGCGCGATTTGCTG
GTGACCCAATGCGACCAGATGCTCCACGCCCAGTCGCGTACCGTCTTCATGGGAGAAAATAATACTGTTG
ATGGGTGTCTGGTCAGAGACATCAAGAAATAACGCCGGAACATTAGTGCAGGCAGCTTCCACAGCAATGG
CATCCTGGTCATCCAGCGGATAGTTAATGATCAGCCCACTGACGCGTTGCGCGAGAAGATTGTGCACCGC
CGCTTTACAGGCTTCGACGCCGCTTCGTTCTACCATCGACACCACCACGCTGGCACCCAGTTGATCGGCG
CGAGATTTAATCGCCGCGACAATTTGCGACGGCGCGTGCAGGGCCAGACTGGAGGTGGCAACGCCAATCA
GCAACGACTGTTTGCCCGCCAGTTGTTGTGCCACGCGGTTGGGAATGTAATTCAGCTCCGCCATCGCCGC
TTCCACTTTTTCCCGCGTTTTCGCAGAAACGTGGCTGGCCTGGTTCACCACGCGGGAAACGGTCTGATAA
GAGACACCGGCATACTCTGCGACATCGTATAACGTTACTGGTTTCACATTCACCACCCTGAATTGACTCT
CTTCCGGGCGCTATCATGCCATACCGCGAAAGGTTTTGCACCATTCGATGGTGTCGGAATTTCGGGCAGC
GTTGGGTCCTGGCCACGGGTGCGCATGATCTAGAGCTGCCTCGCGCGTTTCGGTGATGACGGTGAAAACC
TCTGACACATGCAGCTCCCGGAGACGGTCACAGCTTGTCTGTAAGCGGATGCCGGGAGCAGACAAGCCCG
TCAGGGCGCGTCAGCGGGTGTTGGCGGGTGTCGGGGCGCAGCCATGACCCAGTCACGTAGCGATAGCGGA
GTGTATACTGGCTTAACTATGCGGCATCAGAGCAGATTGTACTGAGAGTGCACCATATGCGGTGTGAAAT
ACCGCACAGATGCGTAAGGAGAAAATACCGCATCAGGCGCTCTTCCGCTTCCTCGCTCACTGACTCGCTG
CGCTCGGTCGTTCGGCTGCGGCGAGCGGTATCAGCTCACTCAAAGGCGGTAATACGGTTATCCACAGAAT
CAGGGGATAACGCAGGAAAGAACATGTGAGCAAAAGGCCAGCAAAAGGCCAGGAACCGTAAAAAGGCCGC
GTTGCTGGCGTTTTTCCATAGGCTCCGCCCCCCTGACGAGCATCACAAAAATCGACGCTCAAGTCAGAGG
TGGCGAAACCCGACAGGACTATAAAGATACCAGGCGTTTCCCCCTGGAAGCTCCCTCGTGCGCTCTCCTG
TTCCGACCCTGCCGCTTACCGGATACCTGTCCGCCTTTCTCCCTTCGGGAAGCGTGGCGCTTTCTCATAG
CTCACGCTGTAGGTATCTCAGTTCGGTGTAGGTCGTTCGCTCCAAGCTGGGCTGTGTGCACGAACCCCCC
GTTCAGCCCGACCGCTGCGCCTTATCCGGTAACTATCGTCTTGAGTCCAACCCGGTAAGACACGACTTAT
CGCCACTGGCAGCAGCCACTGGTAACAGGATTAGCAGAGCGAGGTATGTAGGCGGTGCTACAGAGTTCTT
GAAGTGGTGGCCTAACTACGGCTACACTAGAAGGACAGTATTTGGTATCTGCGCTCTGCTGAAGCCAGTT
ACCTTCGGAAAAAGAGTTGGTAGCTCTTGATCCGGCAAACAAACCACCGCTGGTAGCGGTGGTTTTTTTG
TTTGCAAGCAGCAGATTACGCGCAGAAAAAAAGGATCTCAAGAAGATCCTTTGATCTTTTCTACGGGGTC
TGACGCTCAGTGGAACGAAAACTCACGTTAAGGGATTTTGGTCATGAGATTATCAAAAAGGATCTTCACC
TAGATCCTTTTAAATTAAAAATGAAGTTTTAAATCAATCTAAAGTATATATGAGTAAACTTGGTCTGACA
GTTACCAATGCTTAATCAGTGAGGCACCTATCTCAGCGATCTGTCTATTTCGTTCATCCATAGTTGCCTG
ACTCCCCGTCGTGTAGATAACTACGATACGGGAGGGCTTACCATCTGGCCCCAGTGCTGCAATGATACCG
CGAGACCCACGCTCACCGGCTCCAGATTTATCAGCAATAAACCAGCCAGCCGGAAGGGCCGAGCGCAGAA
GTGGTCCTGCAACTTTATCCGCCTCCATCCAGTCTATTAATTGTTGCCGGGAAGCTAGAGTAAGTAGTTC
GCCAGTTAATAGTTTGCGCAACGTTGTTGCCATTGCTACAGGCATCGTGGTGTCACGCTCGTCGTTTGGT
ATGGCTTCATTCAGCTCCGGTTCCCAACGATCAAGGCGAGTTACATGATCCCCCATGTTGTGCAAAAAAG
CGGTTAGCTCCTTCGGTCCTCCGATCGTTGTCAGAAGTAAGTTGGCCGCAGTGTTATCACTCATGGTTAT
GGCAGCACTGCATAATTCTCTTACTGTCATGCCATCCGTAAGATGCTTTTCTGTGACTGGTGAGTACTCA
ACCAAGTCATTCTGAGAATAGTGTATGCGGCGACCGAGTTGCTCTTGCCCGGCGTCAATACGGGATAATA
CCGCGCCACATAGCAGAACTTTAAAAGTGCTCATCATTGGAAAACGTTCTTCGGGGCGAAAACTCTCAAG
GATCTTACCGCTGTTGAGATCCAGTTCGATGTAACCCACTCGTGCACCCAACTGATCTTCAGCATCTTTT
ACTTTCACCAGCGTTTCTGGGTGAGCAAAAACAGGAAGGCAAAATGCCGCAAAAAAGGGAATAAGGGCGA
CACGGAAATGTTGAATACTCATACTCTTCCTTTTTCAATATTATTGAAGCATTTATCAGGGTTATTGTCT
CATGAGCGGATACATATTTGAATGTATTTAGAAAAATAAACAAATAGGGGTTCCGCGCACATTTCCCCGA
AAAGTGCCACCTGACGTCTAAGAAACCATTATTATCATGACATTAACCTATAAAAATAGGCGTATCACGA
GGCCCTTTCGTCTTCAC
Features (pLannotate 1.2.2; 17 found; start..end, strand, type, name):
     10..54      +  promoter       T5 promoter: bacteriophage T5 promoter for E. coli RNA polymerase, with embedded lac operator
     62..78      +  protein_bind   lac operator: The lac repressor binds to the lac operator to inhibit transcription in E. coli. This inhibition can be relieved by adding lactose or isopropyl-β-D-thiogalactopyranoside (IPTG). lac repressor encoded by lacI
    123..1221    +  CDS            MBP (fragment): maltose binding protein from E. coli; malE (mutated); This version of the gene does not encode a signal sequence, so MBP will remain in the cytosol.
   1309..2208    +  CDS            GLO3 (fragment): GLO3_YEAST - Experimental evidence at protein level: Swiss-Prot protein existence level 1. GTPase-activating protein for the ADP ribosylation factor (ARF) family. Involved in retrograde vesicular transport from the Golgi to the endoplasmic reticulum. From Saccharomyces cerevisiae (strain ATCC 204508 / S288c) (Baker's yeast).
   2264..2358    +  terminator     lambda t0 terminator: transcription terminator from phage lambda
   2373..2401    +  promoter       cat promoter (fragment): promoter of the E. coli cat gene encoding chloramphenicol acetyltransferase
   2402..3061    +  CDS            CmR: chloramphenicol acetyltransferase; cat; confers resistance to chloramphenicol
   3126..3212    +  terminator     rrnB T1 terminator: Escherichia coli rrnB; transcription terminator T1 from the E. coli rrnB gene
   3235..3252    -  promoter       tet promoter (fragment): E. coli promoter for tetracycline efflux protein gene
   3271..3292    -  protein_bind   CAP binding site: CAP binding activates transcription in the presence of cAMP. E. coli catabolite activator protein
   3305..4387    -  CDS            lacI: lac repressor; lacI; The lac repressor binds to the lac operator to inhibit transcription in E. coli. This inhibition can be relieved by adding lactose or isopropyl-β-D-thiogalactopyranoside (IPTG).
   4388..4465    -  promoter       lacIq promoter: lacI (mutant); In the lacIq allele, a single base change in the promoter boosts expression of the lacI gene about 10-fold.
   4514..4555    +  CDS            rop (fragment): Rop protein, which maintains plasmids at low copy number; rop
   4657..4797    +  misc_feature   bom: basis of mobility region from pBR322
   4983..5571    -  rep_origin     ori: high-copy-number ColE1/pMB1/pBR322/pUC origin of replication
   5742..6602    -  CDS            AmpR: β-lactamase; bla; confers resistance to ampicillin, carbenicillin, and related antibiotics
   6603..6707    -  promoter       AmpR promoter: bla
