>Addgene plasmid #123288 | A102-BoCCS-GRM | addgene full sequence | sequence record 255872 | Addgene NGS Result
TCATAAAAAATTTATTTGCTTTGTGAGCGGATAACAATTATAATAGATTCAATTGTGAGCGGATAACAAT
TTCACACAGAATTCATTAAAGAGGAGAAATTAACCATGACCGGGAAAACTGAAGAAGGTAAACTGGTAAT
CTGGATTAACGGCGATAAAGGCTATAACGGTCTCGCTGAAGTCGGTAAGAAATTCGAGAAAGATACCGGA
ATTAAAGTCACCGTTGAGCATCCGGATAAACTGGAAGAGAAATTCCCACAGGTTGCGGCAACTGGCGATG
GCCCTGACATTATCTTCTGGGCACACGACCGCTTTGGTGGCTACGCTCAATCTGGCCTGTTGGCTGAAAT
CACCCCGGACAAAGCGTTCCAGGACAAGCTGTATCCGTTTACCTGGGATGCCGTACGTTACAACGGCAAG
CTGATTGCTTACCCGATCGCTGTTGAAGCGTTATCGCTGATTTATAACAAAGATCTGCTGCCGAACCCGC
CAAAAACCTGGGAAGAGATCCCGGCGCTGGATAAAGAACTGAAAGCGAAAGGTAAGAGCGCGCTGATGTT
CAACCTGCAAGAACCGTACTTCACCTGGCCGCTGATTGCTGCTGACGGGGGTTATGCGTTCAAGTATGAA
AACGGCAAGTACGACATTAAAGACGTGGGCGTGGATAACGCTGGCGCGAAAGCGGGTCTGACCTTCCTGG
TTGACCTGATTAAAAACAAACACATGAATGCAGACACTGATTACTCCATCGCAGAAGCTGCCTTTAATAA
AGGCGAAACAGCGATGACCATCAACGGCCCGTGGGCATGGTCCAACATCGACACCAGCAAAGTGAATTAT
GGTGTAACGGTACTGCCGACCTTCAAGGGTCAACCATCCAAACCGTTCGTTGGCGTGCTGAGCGCAGGTA
TTAACGCCGCCAGTCCGAACAAAGAGCTGGCAAAAGAGTTCCTCGAAAACTATCTGCTGACTGATGAAGG
TCTGGAAGCGGTTAATAAAGACAAACCGCTGGGTGCCGTAGCGCTGAAGTCTTACGAGGAAGAGTTGGCG
AAAGATCCACGTATTGCCGCCACGATGGAAAACGCCCAGAAAGGTGAAATCATGCCGAACATCCCGCAGA
TGTCCGCTTTCTGGTATGCCGTGCGTACTGCGGTGATCAACGCCGCCAGCGGTCGTCAGACTGTCGATGA
AGCCCTGAAAGACGCGCAGACTAATTCGAGCTCGGGTGAAAACCTCTACTTCCAAGGGTCCATGGGTACC
CGGGGGGAAGGCGGCGGCGGCTCGGGCGGCGGCGGCTCGGAGTTATACCCATCAGAATTAGTCTTGAACG
GTCAAGATTCTTCGGACTCACCGTTGGACACCGATTCAGACGCTTCCAGGTCGACTTCCAAAGAAAATAG
TGTTGACGATTTTTTCTCTAATTGGCAAAAACCAAGCTCCAATTCCAGTTCTAAACTCAATGTAAATACA
GGCTCTCTCGCCCCAAAAAACAACACCACAGGCAGCACACCCAAGACCACTGTCACTAAAACGAGAAGTT
CCATCTTAACGGCTAGCAGAAAGAAACCGGTATTAAACTCGCAAGATAAAAAGAAACATTCAATTTTGTC
TTCGTCAAGAAAGCCCACTAGACTAACCGCAAAGAAAGTCGACAAATCACAGGCAGAAGACTTGTTTGAT
CAATTTAAAAAAGAGGCTCAACAAGAAAAGGAGGACGAGTTCACTAATTCGTCTTCTAGCACCAAAATTA
GACAAAATGATTACGATTCCCAATTTATGAATAACAGTAAAGGCAACAATAATAACAGTATAGATGATAT
TAATACCCAGCCTGATGAATTCAATGATTTTTTAAATGACACTTCAAACAGCTTCGACACAACTAGAAAA
GAACAGCAAGATACTTTAACACCCAAGTTTGCCAAATTGGGATTTGGTATGACCATGAATGACGCCAATG
ATTTGGCAAAGCAACAAAAAGAATCTCAGAAAATAGCTCAGGGACCAAGATATACGGGCAGAATCGCGGA
AAGGTACGGCACACAAAAAGCTATATCATCTGATCAATTATTTGGTCGTGGCTCATTTGATGAAGCAGCA
AACAGGGAAGCGCATGACAAGTTGAAAACATTTGACAATGCTACATCAATTTCCTCTTCTTCATACTTTG
GAGAAGATAAAGAAGTGGATGAACGCGGATCCCATCATCATCATCACCACCACCATCACCACTAAGCTTA
ATTAGCTGAGCTTGGACTCCTGTTGATAGATCCAGTAATGACCTCAGAACTCCATCTGGATTTGTTCAGA
ACGCTCGGTTGCCGCCGGGCGTTTTTTATTGGTGAGAATCCAAGCTAGCTTGGCGAGATTTTCAGGAGCT
AAGGAAGCTAAAATGGAGAAAAAAATCACTGGATATACCACCGTTGATATATCCCAATGGCATCGTAAAG
AACATTTTGAGGCATTTCAGTCAGTTGCTCAATGTACCTATAACCAGACCGTTCAGCTGGATATTACGGC
CTTTTTAAAGACCGTAAAGAAAAATAAGCACAAGTTTTATCCGGCCTTTATTCACATTCTTGCCCGCCTG
ATGAATGCTCATCCGGAATTTCGTATGGCAATGAAAGACGGTGAGCTGGTGATATGGGATAGTGTTCACC
CTTGTTACACCGTTTTCCATGAGCAAACTGAAACGTTTTCATCGCTCTGGAGTGAATACCACGACGATTT
CCGGCAGTTTCTACACATATATTCGCAAGATGTGGCGTGTTACGGTGAAAACCTGGCCTATTTCCCTAAA
GGGTTTATTGAGAATATGTTTTTCGTCTCAGCCAATCCCTGGGTGAGTTTCACCAGTTTTGATTTAAACG
TGGCCAATATGGACAACTTCTTCGCCCCCGTTTTCACCATGCATGGGCAAATATTATACGCAAGGCGACA
AGGTGCTGATGCCGCTGGCGATTCAGGTTCATCATGCCGTTTGTGATGGCTTCCATGTCGGCAGAATGCT
TAATGAATTACAACAGTACTGCGATGAGTGGCAGGGCGGGGCGTAATTTTTTTAAGGCAGTTATTGGTGC
CCTTAAACGCCTGGGGTAATGACTCTCTAGCTTGAGGCATCAAATAAAACGAAAGGCTCAGTCGAAAGAC
TGGGCCTTTCGTTTTATCTGTTGTTTGTCGGTGAACGCTCTCCTGAGTAGGACAAATCCGCCCTCTAGAT
TACGTGCAGTCGATGATAAGCTGTCAAACATGAGAATTGTGCCTAATGAGTGAGCTAACTTACATTAATT
GCGTTGCGCTCACTGCCCGCTTTCCAGTCGGGAAACCTGTCGTGCCAGCTGCATTAATGAATCGGCCAAC
GCGCGGGGAGAGGCGGTTTGCGTATTGGGCGCCAGGGTGGTTTTTCTTTTCACCAGTGAGACGGGCAACA
GCTGATTGCCCTTCACCGCCTGGCCCTGAGAGAGTTGCAGCAAGCGGTCCACGCTGGTTTGCCCCAGCAG
GCGAAAATCCTGTTTGATGGTGGTTAACGGCGGGATATAACATGAGCTGTCTTCGGTATCGTCGTATCCC
ACTACCGAGATATCCGCACCAACGCGCAGCCCGGACTCGGTAATGGCGCGCATTGCGCCCAGCGCCATCT
GATCGTTGGCAACCAGCATCGCAGTGGGAACGATGCCCTCATTCAGCATTTGCATGGTTTGTTGAAAACC
GGACATGGCACTCCAGTCGCCTTCCCGTTCCGCTATCGGCTGAATTTGATTGCGAGTGAGATATTTATGC
CAGCCAGCCAGACGCAGACGCGCCGAGACAGAACTTAATGGGCCCGCTAACAGCGCGATTTGCTGGTGAC
CCAATGCGACCAGATGCTCCACGCCCAGTCGCGTACCGTCTTCATGGGAGAAAATAATACTGTTGATGGG
TGTCTGGTCAGAGACATCAAGAAATAACGCCGGAACATTAGTGCAGGCAGCTTCCACAGCAATGGCATCC
TGGTCATCCAGCGGATAGTTAATGATCAGCCCACTGACGCGTTGCGCGAGAAGATTGTGCACCGCCGCTT
TACAGGCTTCGACGCCGCTTCGTTCTACCATCGACACCACCACGCTGGCACCCAGTTGATCGGCGCGAGA
TTTAATCGCCGCGACAATTTGCGACGGCGCGTGCAGGGCCAGACTGGAGGTGGCAACGCCAATCAGCAAC
GACTGTTTGCCCGCCAGTTGTTGTGCCACGCGGTTGGGAATGTAATTCAGCTCCGCCATCGCCGCTTCCA
CTTTTTCCCGCGTTTTCGCAGAAACGTGGCTGGCCTGGTTCACCACGCGGGAAACGGTCTGATAAGAGAC
ACCGGCATACTCTGCGACATCGTATAACGTTACTGGTTTCACATTCACCACCCTGAATTGACTCTCTTCC
GGGCGCTATCATGCCATACCGCGAAAGGTTTTGCACCATTCGATGGTGTCGGAATTTCGGGCAGCGTTGG
GTCCTGGCCACGGGTGCGCATGATCTAGAGCTGCCTCGCGCGTTTCGGTGATGACGGTGAAAACCTCTGA
CACATGCAGCTCCCGGAGACGGTCACAGCTTGTCTGTAAGCGGATGCCGGGAGCAGACAAGCCCGTCAGG
GCGCGTCAGCGGGTGTTGGCGGGTGTCGGGGCGCAGCCATGACCCAGTCACGTAGCGATAGCGGAGTGTA
TACTGGCTTAACTATGCGGCATCAGAGCAGATTGTACTGAGAGTGCACCATATGCGGTGTGAAATACCGC
ACAGATGCGTAAGGAGAAAATACCGCATCAGGCGCTCTTCCGCTTCCTCGCTCACTGACTCGCTGCGCTC
GGTCGTTCGGCTGCGGCGAGCGGTATCAGCTCACTCAAAGGCGGTAATACGGTTATCCACAGAATCAGGG
GATAACGCAGGAAAGAACATGTGAGCAAAAGGCCAGCAAAAGGCCAGGAACCGTAAAAAGGCCGCGTTGC
TGGCGTTTTTCCATAGGCTCCGCCCCCCTGACGAGCATCACAAAAATCGACGCTCAAGTCAGAGGTGGCG
AAACCCGACAGGACTATAAAGATACCAGGCGTTTCCCCCTGGAAGCTCCCTCGTGCGCTCTCCTGTTCCG
ACCCTGCCGCTTACCGGATACCTGTCCGCCTTTCTCCCTTCGGGAAGCGTGGCGCTTTCTCATAGCTCAC
GCTGTAGGTATCTCAGTTCGGTGTAGGTCGTTCGCTCCAAGCTGGGCTGTGTGCACGAACCCCCCGTTCA
GCCCGACCGCTGCGCCTTATCCGGTAACTATCGTCTTGAGTCCAACCCGGTAAGACACGACTTATCGCCA
CTGGCAGCAGCCACTGGTAACAGGATTAGCAGAGCGAGGTATGTAGGCGGTGCTACAGAGTTCTTGAAGT
GGTGGCCTAACTACGGCTACACTAGAAGGACAGTATTTGGTATCTGCGCTCTGCTGAAGCCAGTTACCTT
CGGAAAAAGAGTTGGTAGCTCTTGATCCGGCAAACAAACCACCGCTGGTAGCGGTGGTTTTTTTGTTTGC
AAGCAGCAGATTACGCGCAGAAAAAAAGGATCTCAAGAAGATCCTTTGATCTTTTCTACGGGGTCTGACG
CTCAGTGGAACGAAAACTCACGTTAAGGGATTTTGGTCATGAGATTATCAAAAAGGATCTTCACCTAGAT
CCTTTTAAATTAAAAATGAAGTTTTAAATCAATCTAAAGTATATATGAGTAAACTTGGTCTGACAGTTAC
CAATGCTTAATCAGTGAGGCACCTATCTCAGCGATCTGTCTATTTCGTTCATCCATAGTTGCCTGACTCC
CCGTCGTGTAGATAACTACGATACGGGAGGGCTTACCATCTGGCCCCAGTGCTGCAATGATACCGCGAGA
CCCACGCTCACCGGCTCCAGATTTATCAGCAATAAACCAGCCAGCCGGAAGGGCCGAGCGCAGAAGTGGT
CCTGCAACTTTATCCGCCTCCATCCAGTCTATTAATTGTTGCCGGGAAGCTAGAGTAAGTAGTTCGCCAG
TTAATAGTTTGCGCAACGTTGTTGCCATTGCTACAGGCATCGTGGTGTCACGCTCGTCGTTTGGTATGGC
TTCATTCAGCTCCGGTTCCCAACGATCAAGGCGAGTTACATGATCCCCCATGTTGTGCAAAAAAGCGGTT
AGCTCCTTCGGTCCTCCGATCGTTGTCAGAAGTAAGTTGGCCGCAGTGTTATCACTCATGGTTATGGCAG
CACTGCATAATTCTCTTACTGTCATGCCATCCGTAAGATGCTTTTCTGTGACTGGTGAGTACTCAACCAA
GTCATTCTGAGAATAGTGTATGCGGCGACCGAGTTGCTCTTGCCCGGCGTCAATACGGGATAATACCGCG
CCACATAGCAGAACTTTAAAAGTGCTCATCATTGGAAAACGTTCTTCGGGGCGAAAACTCTCAAGGATCT
TACCGCTGTTGAGATCCAGTTCGATGTAACCCACTCGTGCACCCAACTGATCTTCAGCATCTTTTACTTT
CACCAGCGTTTCTGGGTGAGCAAAAACAGGAAGGCAAAATGCCGCAAAAAAGGGAATAAGGGCGACACGG
AAATGTTGAATACTCATACTCTTCCTTTTTCAATATTATTGAAGCATTTATCAGGGTTATTGTCTCATGA
GCGGATACATATTTGAATGTATTTAGAAAAATAAACAAATAGGGGTTCCGCGCACATTTCCCCGAAAAGT
GCCACCTGACGTCTAAGAAACCATTATTATCATGACATTAACCTATAAAAATAGGCGTATCACGAGGCCC
TTTCGTCTTCACCTCGAGAAA
Features (pLannotate 1.2.2; 17 found; start..end, strand, type, name):
      1..45      +  promoter       T5 promoter: bacteriophage T5 promoter for E. coli RNA polymerase, with embedded lac operator
     53..69      +  protein_bind   lac operator: The lac repressor binds to the lac operator to inhibit transcription in E. coli. This inhibition can be relieved by adding lactose or isopropyl-β-D-thiogalactopyranoside (IPTG). lac repressor encoded by lacI
    114..1212    +  CDS            MBP (fragment): maltose binding protein from E. coli; malE (mutated); This version of the gene does not encode a signal sequence, so MBP will remain in the cytosol.
   1300..2199    +  CDS            GLO3 (fragment): GLO3_YEAST - Experimental evidence at protein level: Swiss-Prot protein existence level 1. GTPase-activating protein for the ADP ribosylation factor (ARF) family. Involved in retrograde vesicular transport from the Golgi to the endoplasmic reticulum. From Saccharomyces cerevisiae (strain ATCC 204508 / S288c) (Baker's yeast).
   2255..2349    +  terminator     lambda t0 terminator: transcription terminator from phage lambda
   2364..2392    +  promoter       cat promoter (fragment): promoter of the E. coli cat gene encoding chloramphenicol acetyltransferase
   2393..3056    +  CDS            CmR (fragment): chloramphenicol acetyltransferase; cat; confers resistance to chloramphenicol
   3121..3207    +  terminator     rrnB T1 terminator: Escherichia coli rrnB; transcription terminator T1 from the E. coli rrnB gene
   3230..3247    -  promoter       tet promoter (fragment): E. coli promoter for tetracycline efflux protein gene
   3266..3287    -  protein_bind   CAP binding site: CAP binding activates transcription in the presence of cAMP. E. coli catabolite activator protein
   3300..4382    -  CDS            lacI: lac repressor; lacI; The lac repressor binds to the lac operator to inhibit transcription in E. coli. This inhibition can be relieved by adding lactose or isopropyl-β-D-thiogalactopyranoside (IPTG).
   4383..4460    -  promoter       lacIq promoter: lacI (mutant); In the lacIq allele, a single base change in the promoter boosts expression of the lacI gene about 10-fold.
   4509..4550    +  CDS            rop (fragment): Rop protein, which maintains plasmids at low copy number; rop
   4652..4792    +  misc_feature   bom: basis of mobility region from pBR322
   4978..5566    -  rep_origin     ori: high-copy-number ColE1/pMB1/pBR322/pUC origin of replication
   5737..6597    -  CDS            AmpR: β-lactamase; bla; confers resistance to ampicillin, carbenicillin, and related antibiotics
   6598..6702    -  promoter       AmpR promoter: bla
