[The description below was written by a language model from this plasmid's Addgene catalogue record and pLannotate feature annotations shown in this document.]
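Description:
A102-BoCCS-GRM is a pQE-based bacterial expression plasmid of about 6.8 kb for producing a truncated form of the budding yeast protein Glo3 in E. coli. It replicates from a ColE1/pMB1-type origin, with a pBR322 bom region and only a small remnant of rop nearby. The catalogue lists it as low copy, although the annotation tool gives the origin its generic high-copy label. Selection is with ampicillin through the bla gene and its own promoter. A chloramphenicol acetyltransferase coding sequence preceded by only a fragment of the cat promoter sits downstream of the expression cassette, as is typical of pQE vectors. It is not listed as a selection marker.

The payload is residues 137–459 of Glo3, an ARF-family GTPase-activating protein involved in retrograde Golgi-to-ER transport. The plasmid name suggests that this fragment spans the BoCCS and GRM regions, but the record does not define those terms. The fragment was cloned between XmaI and BamHI sites, in frame with an N-terminal maltose-binding protein that lacks its signal sequence and therefore stays cytosolic. The catalogue also records a backbone-encoded C-terminal His tag, which the feature tables do not annotate separately. Transcription is driven by the phage T5 promoter with lac operator elements and ends at the lambda t0 terminator, with an rrnB T1 terminator further downstream. A plasmid-borne lacI gene under the lacIq promoter supplies abundant repressor, so expression stays off until it is induced with IPTG.

The two tags would allow affinity purification, and MBP often improves solubility. The associated study dissected GTPase-activating proteins in the yeast COPI coat. The sequencing-derived and depositor sequences differ by a few bases in length but carry the same features.
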