Addgene plasmid #123288: A102-BoCCS-GRM
Purpose: Expression of truncated Glo3 (137-459) in E.Coli
Depositing lab: Blanche Schwappach. Depositing organization: Universitaetsmedizin Goettingen. Publication: Dissection of GTPase-activating proteins reveals functional asymmetry in the COPI coat of budding yeast. Arakel EC, Huranova M, Estrada AF, Rau EM, Spang A, Schwappach B. J Cell Sci. 2019 Aug 29;132(16). pii: jcs.232124. doi: 10.1242/jcs.232124. PubMed 31331965.
Backbone
  Vector backbone: pQE
  Total vector size (bp): 6807
  Vector type: Bacterial Expression
Growth in bacteria
  Bacterial resistance: Ampicillin, 100 μg/mL
  Growth temperature: 37°C
  Growth strain: DH5alpha
  Copy number: Low Copy
Gene/Insert
  Gene/Insert name: Glo3
  Species: S. cerevisiae (budding yeast)
  Insert size (bp): 938
  Mutation: 137-459
  Entrez Gene: GLO3 (a.k.a. YER122C)
  Promoter: T5
  Tag / fusion protein: MBP (N terminal on backbone); His (C terminal on backbone)
  Cloning method: Restriction Enzyme; 5′ cloning site Xma1 (not destroyed); 3′ cloning site BamH1 (not destroyed)
  Sequencing primers: 5′ tctggtatgccgtgcgtactgcggtgatca; 3′ GGCAACCGAGCGTTCTGAACAAATCCAGAT
Terms and licenses: Academic/Nonprofit Terms; Industry Terms: Not Available to Industry
How to cite: A102-BoCCS-GRM was a gift from Blanche Schwappach (Addgene plasmid # 123288 ; http://n2t.net/addgene:123288 ; RRID:Addgene_123288)
